Addgene plasmid #165816: p4xLexAOp-O2
Purpose: Omega2 4xLexAOp for assembly of larger LexAOp response elements
Depositing lab: Koen Venken. Depositing organization: Baylor College of Medicine. Publication: Multiplexed drug-based selection and counterselection genetic manipulations in Drosophila. Matinyan N, Karkhanis MS, Gonzalez Y, Jain A, Saltzman A, Malovannaya A, Sarrion-Perdigones A, Dierick HA, Venken KJT. Cell Rep. 2021 Sep 14;36(11):109700. doi: 10.1016/j.celrep.2021.109700. PubMed 34525356.
Backbone
  Vector backbone: pBSK-O1
  Backbone size w/o insert (bp): 2171
  Vector type: Insect Expression
Growth in bacteria
  Bacterial resistance: Chloramphenicol, 25 μg/mL
  Growth temperature: 37°C
  Growth strain: DH10B
  Copy number: High Copy
Gene/Insert
  Gene/Insert name: 4xLexAOp-O2
  Species: Synthetic
  Insert size (bp): 321
  Cloning method: Restriction Enzyme; 5′ cloning site Unknown (unknown if destroyed)
Terms and licenses: Academic/Nonprofit Terms; Industry Terms: Not Available to Industry
Depositor comments: Enhancer
How to cite: p4xLexAOp-O2 was a gift from Koen Venken (Addgene plasmid # 165816 ; http://n2t.net/addgene:165816 ; RRID:Addgene_165816)
