[The description below was written by a language model from this plasmid's Addgene catalogue record and pLannotate feature annotations shown in this document.]
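Description:
p4xLexAOp-O2 is a small, high-copy bacterial cloning plasmid (about 2.5 kb by the sequenced record) that serves as a building-block part rather than a finished expression vector. It is catalogued under insect expression and comes from a Drosophila genetic toolkit, but it carries no coding payload of its own. The backbone is listed as pBSK-O1, roughly 2.2 kb. The annotated features show a ColE1/pUC-type origin for high-copy replication in E. coli, a chloramphenicol acetyltransferase gene driven by its native cat promoter for chloramphenicol selection, and an f1 phage origin spanning the numbering origin of the circular sequence. A short tet promoter fragment is also annotated and is probably just a backbone remnant.

The insert is a synthetic 321 bp element containing four copies of the LexA operator (LexAOp), which the depositor describes as an enhancer. LexAOp sites are bound by LexA-based transactivators in the LexA/LexAOp binary expression system, so a multimerised array placed upstream of a minimal promoter makes a downstream gene responsive to a LexA driver. The "Omega2" (O2) designation and the stated purpose indicate that this is a position-specific module in a hierarchical assembly scheme, to be combined with other units into longer LexAOp response elements. The record does not detail the assembly chemistry or the flanking cloning sites. The automated annotation does not label the operator array itself. Instead it marks short GAL1 and GAL10 promoter fragments in the region where the insert would lie. These may be partial similarity matches rather than functional yeast promoters, and the record does not resolve this.
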