Features (pLannotate 1.2.2; 7 found; start..end, strand, type, name):
    105..133     -  promoter       GAL1 promoter (fragment): S. cerevisiae GAL1; inducible promoter, regulated by Gal4
    297..356     -  promoter       GAL10 promoter (fragment): S. cerevisiae GAL10; inducible promoter, regulated by Gal4
    477..1065    -  rep_origin     ori: high-copy-number ColE1/pMB1/pBR322/pUC origin of replication
   1180..1282    +  promoter       cat promoter: promoter of the E. coli cat gene encoding chloramphenicol acetyltransferase
   1283..1939    +  CDS            cat: CAT_ECOLX - Experimental evidence at protein level: Swiss-Prot protein existence level 1. This enzyme is an effector of chloramphenicol resistance in bacteria. From Escherichia coli. This protein is used as a marker in many commonly used cloning vectors, such as pACYC184.
   2027..2044    -  promoter       tet promoter (fragment): E. coli promoter for tetracycline efflux protein gene
   2055..21      +  rep_origin     f1 ori (across the origin) (sequence partly withheld): f1 bacteriophage origin of replication; arrow indicates direction of (+) strand synthesis
>Addgene plasmid #165816 | p4xLexAOp-O2 | addgene full sequence | sequence record 335273 | Addgene NGS Result
AAATATTAACGCTTACAATTTTAACTGCAGGTCTCAGTCAGGAGGCATGCGTCGACTCTAGACCCGGGCA
GCTGCGCTGTCAGGAGAGCTTGGGCTGCAGGTCGAGGCTAAAAAACTAATCGCATTATCATCCCCTCGAC
GTACTGTACATATAACCACTGGTTTTATATACAGCAGTACTGTACATATAACCACTGGTTTTATATACAG
CAGTCGACGTACTGTACATATAACCACTGGTTTTATATACAGCAGTACTGTACATATAACCACTGGTTTT
ATATACAGCAGTCGAGGTAAGATTAGATATGGATATGTATATGGATATGTATATGGTGGTAATGCCATGT
AATATGCCGCTTGAGACCTGCAGTGACACGGTTATCCACAGAATCAGGGGATAACGCAGGAAAGAACATG
TGAGCAAAAGGCCAGCAAAAGGCCAGGAACCGTAAAAAGGCCGCGTTGCTGGCGTTTTTCCATAGGCTCC
GCCCCCCTGACGAGCATCACAAAAATCGACGCTCAAGTCAGAGGTGGCGAAACCCGACAGGACTATAAAG
ATACCAGGCGTTTCCCCCTGGAAGCTCCCTCGTGCGCTCTCCTGTTCCGACCCTGCCGCTTACCGGATAC
CTGTCCGCCTTTCTCCCTTCGGGAAGCGTGGCGCTTTCTCATAGCTCACGCTGTAGGTATCTCAGTTCGG
TGTAGGTCGTTCGCTCCAAGCTGGGCTGTGTGCACGAACCCCCCGTTCAGCCCGACCGCTGCGCCTTATC
CGGTAACTATCGTCTTGAGTCCAACCCGGTAAGACACGACTTATCGCCACTGGCAGCAGCCACTGGTAAC
AGGATTAGCAGAGCGAGGTATGTAGGCGGTGCTACAGAGTTCTTGAAGTGGTGGCCTAACTACGGCTACA
CTAGAAGAACAGTATTTGGTATCTGCGCTCTGCTGAAGCCAGTTACCTTCGGAAAAAGAGTTGGTAGCTC
TTGATCCGGCAAACAAACCACCGCTGGTAGCGGTGGTTTTTTTGTTTGCAAGCAGCAGATTACGCGCAGA
AAAAAAGGATCTCAAGAAGATCCTTTGATCTTTTCTACGGGGTCTGACGCTCAGTGGAACGAAAACTCAC
GTTAAGGGATTTTGGTCATGAGATTATCAAAAAGGATCTTCACCTAGATCCTTTTGTGATGATCGGCACG
TAAGAGGTTCCAACTTTCACCATAATGAAATAAGATCACTACCGGGCGTATTTTTTGAGTTATCGAGATT
TTCAGGAGCTAAGGAAGCTAAAATGGAGAAAAAAATCACTGGATATACCACCGTTGATATATCCCAATGG
CATCGTAAAGAACATTTTGAGGCATTTCAGTCAGTTGCTCAATGTACCTATAACCAGACCGTTCAGCTGG
ATATTACGGCCTTTTTAAAGACCGTAAAGAAAAATAAGCACAAGTTTTATCCGGCCTTTATTCACATTCT
TGCCCGCCTGATGAATGCTCATCCGGAATTCCGTATGGCAATGAAAGACGGTGAGCTGGTGATATGGGAT
AGTGTTCACCCTTGTTACACCGTTTTCCATGAGCAAACTGAAACGTTTTCATCGCTCTGGAGTGAATACC
ACGACGATTTCCGGCAGTTTCTACACATATATTCGCAAGATGTGGCGTGTTACGGTGAAAACCTGGCCTA
TTTCCCTAAAGGGTTTATTGAGAATATGTTTTTCGTGTCAGCCAATCCCTGGGTGAGTTTCACCAGTTTT
GATTTAAACGTGGCCAATATGGACAACTTCTTCGCCCCCGTTTTCACCATGGGCAAATATTATACGCAAG
GCGACAAGGTGCTGATGCCGCTGGCGATTCAGGTTCATCATGCCGTTTGTGATGGCTTCCATGTCGGCAG
AATGCTTAATGAATTACAACAGTACTGCGATGAGTGGCAGGGCGGGGCGTAATTTTTTTAAGGCAGTTAT
TGGTGCCCTTAAACGCCTGGTTGCTACGCCTGAATAAGTGATAATAAGCGGATGAATGGCAGAAATTCGA
TGATAAGCTGTCAAACATGATGT
[125 nt withheld, positions 2054-2178]
C
[91 nt withheld, positions 2180-2270]
AGGGTGATGGTTCACGTAGTGGGCCAGCGCCCTGATAGACGGTTTTTCGCCCTTTGACGTTGGAGTCCAC
GTTCTTT
[37 nt withheld, positions 2348-2384]
ACCCTATCTCGGTCTATTCTTTTGATTTATAAGGGATTTTGCCGATTTCGGCCTATTGGTTAAAAAATGA
GCTGATTTAACAAAAATTTAACGCGAATTTTAACA
